>Addgene plasmid #75616 | TLK2 gRNA (BRDN0001147069) | addgene full sequence | sequence record 184228 | Addgene Assembled Sequence
CCCGGGTGCAAAGATGGATAAAGTTTTAAACAGAGAGGAATCTTTGCAGCTAATGGACCTTCTAGGTCTT
GAAAGGAGTGGGAATTGGCTCCGGTGCCCGTCAGTGGGCAGAGCGCACATCGCCCACAGTCCCCGAGAAG
TTGGGGGGAGGGGTCGGCAATTGATCCGGTGCCTAGAGAAGGTGGCGCGGGGTAAACTGGGAAAGTGATG
TCGTGTACTGGCTCCGCCTTTTTCCCGAGGGTGGGGGAGAACCGTATATAAGTGCAGTAGTCGCCGTGAA
CGTTCTTTTTCGCAACGGGTTTGCCGCCAGAACACAGGTAAGTGCCGTGTGTGGTTCCCGCGGGCCTGGC
CTCTTTACGGGTTATGGCCCTTGCGTGCCTTGAATTACTTCCACCTGGCTGCAGTACGTGATTCTTGATC
CCGAGCTTCGGGTTGGAAGTGGGTGGGAGAGTTCGAGGCCTTGCGCTTAAGGAGCCCCTTCGCCTCGTGC
TTGAGTTGAGGCCTGGCCTGGGCGCTGGGGCCGCCGCGTGCGAATCTGGTGGCACCTTCGCGCCTGTCTC
GCTGCTTTCGATAAGTCTCTAGCCATTTAAAATTTTTGATGACCTGCTGCGACGCTTTTTTTCTGGCAAG
ATAGTCTTGTAAATGCGGGCCAAGATCTGCACACTGGTATTTCGGTTTTTGGGGCCGCGGGCGGCGACGG
GGCCCGTGCGTCCCAGCGCACATGTTCGGCGAGGCGGGGCCTGCGAGCGCGGCCACCGAGAATCGGACGG
GGGTAGTCTCAAGCTGGCCGGCCTGCTCTGGTGCCTGGCCTCGCGCCGCCGTGTATCGCCCCGCCCTGGG
CGGCAAGGCTGGCCCGGTCGGCACCAGTTGCGTGAGCGGAAAGATGGCCGCTTCCCGGCCCTGCTGCAGG
GAGCTCAAAATGGAGGACGCGGCGCTCGGGAGAGCGGGCGGGTGAGTCACCCACACAAAGGAAAAGGGCC
TTTCCGTCCTCAGCCGTCGCTTCATGTGACTCCACGGAGTACCGGGCGCCGTCCAGGCACCTCGATTAGT
TCTCGAGCTTTTGGAGTACGTCGTCTTTAGGTTGGGGGGAGGGGTTTTATGCGATGGAGTTTCCCCACAC
TGAGTGGGTGGAGACTGAAGTTAGGCCAGCTTGGCACTTGATGTAATTCTCCTTGGAATTTGCCCTTTTT
GAGTTTGGATCTTGGTTCATTCTCAAGCCTCAGACAGTGGTTCAAAGTTTTTTTCTTCCATTTCAGGTGT
CGTGACGTACGGCCACCATGACCGAGTACAAGCCCACGGTGCGCCTCGCCACCCGCGACGACGTCCCCAG
GGCCGTACGCACCCTCGCCGCCGCGTTCGCCGACTACCCCGCCACGCGCCACACCGTCGATCCGGACCGC
CACATCGAGCGGGTCACCGAGCTGCAAGAACTCTTCCTCACGCGCGTCGGGCTCGACATCGGCAAGGTGT
GGGTCGCGGACGACGGCGCCGCCGTGGCGGTCTGGACCACGCCGGAGAGCGTCGAAGCGGGGGCGGTGTT
CGCCGAGATCGGCCCGCGCATGGCCGAGTTGAGCGGTTCCCGGCTGGCCGCGCAGCAACAGATGGAAGGC
CTCCTGGCGCCGCACCGGCCCAAGGAGCCCGCGTGGTTCCTGGCCACCGTCGGAGTCTCGCCCGACCACC
AGGGCAAGGGTCTGGGCAGCGCCGTCGTGCTCCCCGGAGTGGAGGCGGCCGAGCGCGCCGGGGTGCCCGC
CTTCCTGGAGACCTCCGCGCCCCGCAACCTCCCCTTCTACGAGCGGCTCGGCTTCACCGTCACCGCCGAC
GTCGAGGTGCCCGAAGGACCGCGCACCTGGTGCATGACCCGCAAGCCCGGTGCCTGAACGCGTTAAGTCG
ACAATCAACCTCTGGATTACAAAATTTGTGAAAGATTGACTGGTATTCTTAACTATGTTGCTCCTTTTAC
GCTATGTGGATACGCTGCTTTAATGCCTTTGTATCATGCTATTGCTTCCCGTATGGCTTTCATTTTCTCC
TCCTTGTATAAATCCTGGTTGCTGTCTCTTTATGAGGAGTTGTGGCCCGTTGTCAGGCAACGTGGCGTGG
TGTGCACTGTGTTTGCTGACGCAACCCCCACTGGTTGGGGCATTGCCACCACCTGTCAGCTCCTTTCCGG
GACTTTCGCTTTCCCCCTCCCTATTGCCACGGCGGAACTCATCGCCGCCTGCCTTGCCCGCTGCTGGACA
GGGGCTCGGCTGTTGGGCACTGACAATTCCGTGGTGTTGTCGGGGAAATCATCGTCCTTTCCTTGGCTGC
TCGCCTGTGTTGCCACCTGGATTCTGCGCGGGACGTCCTTCTGCTACGTCCCTTCGGCCCTCAATCCAGC
GGACCTTCCTTCCCGCGGCCTGCTGCCGGCTCTGCGGCCTCTTCCGCGTCTTCGCCTTCGCCCTCAGACG
AGTCGGATCTCCCTTTGGGCCGCCTCCCCGCGTCGACTTTAAGACCAATGACTTACAAGGCAGCTGTAGA
TCTTAGCCACTTTTTAAAAGAAAAGGGGGGACTGGAAGGGCTAATTCACTCCCAACGAAGACAAGATCTG
CTTTTTGCTTGTACTGGGTCTCTCTGGTTAGACCAGATCTGAGCCTGGGAGCTCTCTGGCTAACTAGGGA
ACCCACTGCTTAAGCCTCAATAAAGCTTGCCTTGAGTGCTTCAAGTAGTGTGTGCCCGTCTGTTGTGTGA
CTCTGGTAACTAGAGATCCCTCAGACCCTTTTAGTCAGTGTGGAAAATCTCTAGCAGTACGTATAGTAGT
TCATGTCATCTTATTATTCAGTATTTATAACTTGCAAAGAAATGAATATCAGAGAGTGAGAGGAACTTGT
TTATTGCAGCTTATAATGGTTACAAATAAAGCAATAGCATCACAAATTTCACAAATAAAGCATTTTTTTC
ACTGCATTCTAGTTGTGGTTTGTCCAAACTCATCAATGTATCTTATCATGTCTGGCTCTAGCTATCCCGC
CCCTAACTCCGCCCATCCCGCCCCTAACTCCGCCCAGTTCCGCCCATTCTCCGCCCCATGGCTGACTAAT
TTTTTTTATTTATGCAGAGGCCGAGGCCGCCTCGGCCTCTGAGCTATTCCAGAAGTAGTGAGGAGGCTTT
TTTGGAGGCCTAGGGACGTACCCAATTCGCCCTATAGTGAGTCGTATTACGCGCGCTCACTGGCCGTCGT
TTTACAACGTCGTGACTGGGAAAACCCTGGCGTTACCCAACTTAATCGCCTTGCAGCACATCCCCCTTTC
GCCAGCTGGCGTAATAGCGAAGAGGCCCGCACCGATCGCCCTTCCCAACAGTTGCGCAGCCTGAATGGCG
AATGGG
[124 nt withheld, positions 3367-3490]
C
[91 nt withheld, positions 3492-3582]
A
[49 nt withheld, positions 3584-3632]
CCTTTGACGTTGGAGTCCACGTTCTTT
[37 nt withheld, positions 3660-3696]
ACCCTATCTCGGTCTATTCTTTTGATTTATAAGGGATTTTGCCGATTTCGGCCTATTGGTTAAAAAATGA
GCTGATTTAACAAAAATTTAACGCGAATTTTAACAAAATATTAACGCTTACAATTTAGGTGGCACTTTTC
GGGGAAATGTGCGCGGAACCCCTATTTGTTTATTTTTCTAAATACATTCAAATATGTATCCGCTCATGAG
ACAATAACCCTGATAAATGCTTCAATAATATTGAAAAAGGAAGAGTATGAGTATTCAACATTTCCGTGTC
GCCCTTATTCCCTTTTTTGCGGCATTTTGCCTTCCTGTTTTTGCTCACCCAGAAACGCTGGTGAAAGTAA
AAGATGCTGAAGATCAGTTGGGTGCACGAGTGGGTTACATCGAACTGGATCTCAACAGCGGTAAGATCCT
TGAGAGTTTTCGCCCCGAAGAACGTTTTCCAATGATGAGCACTTTTAAAGTTCTGCTATGTGGCGCGGTA
TTATCCCGTATTGACGCCGGGCAAGAGCAACTCGGTCGCCGCATACACTATTCTCAGAATGACTTGGTTG
AGTACTCACCAGTCACAGAAAAGCATCTTACGGATGGCATGACAGTAAGAGAATTATGCAGTGCTGCCAT
AACCATGAGTGATAACACTGCGGCCAACTTACTTCTGACAACGATCGGAGGACCGAAGGAGCTAACCGCT
TTTTTGCACAACATGGGGGATCATGTAACTCGCCTTGATCGTTGGGAACCGGAGCTGAATGAAGCCATAC
CAAACGACGAGCGTGACACCACGATGCCTGTAGCAATGGCAACAACGTTGCGCAAACTATTAACTGGCGA
ACTACTTACTCTAGCTTCCCGGCAACAATTAATAGACTGGATGGAGGCGGATAAAGTTGCAGGACCACTT
CTGCGCTCGGCCCTTCCGGCTGGCTGGTTTATTGCTGATAAATCTGGAGCCGGTGAGCGTGGGTCTCGCG
GTATCATTGCAGCACTGGGGCCAGATGGTAAGCCCTCCCGTATCGTAGTTATCTACACGACGGGGAGTCA
GGCAACTATGGATGAACGAAATAGACAGATCGCTGAGATAGGTGCCTCACTGATTAAGCATTGGTAACTG
TCAGACCAAGTTTACTCATATATACTTTAGATTGATTTAAAACTTCATTTTTAATTTAAAAGGATCTAGG
TGAAGATCCTTTTTGATAATCTCATGACCAAAATCCCTTAACGTGAGTTTTCGTTCCACTGAGCGTCAGA
CCCCGTAGAAAAGATCAAAGGATCTTCTTGAGATCCTTTTTTTCTGCGCGTAATCTGCTGCTTGCAAACA
AAAAAACCACCGCTACCAGCGGTGGTTTGTTTGCCGGATCAAGAGCTACCAACTCTTTTTCCGAAGGTAA
CTGGCTTCAGCAGAGCGCAGATACCAAATACTGTTCTTCTAGTGTAGCCGTAGTTAGGCCACCACTTCAA
GAACTCTGTAGCACCGCCTACATACCTCGCTCTGCTAATCCTGTTACCAGTGGCTGCTGCCAGTGGCGAT
AAGTCGTGTCTTACCGGGTTGGACTCAAGACGATAGTTACCGGATAAGGCGCAGCGGTCGGGCTGAACGG
GGGGTTCGTGCACACAGCCCAGCTTGGAGCGAACGACCTACACCGAACTGAGATACCTACAGCGTGAGCT
ATGAGAAAGCGCCACGCTTCCCGAAGGGAGAAAGGCGGACAGGTATCCGGTAAGCGGCAGGGTCGGAACA
GGAGAGCGCACGAGGGAGCTTCCAGGGGGAAACGCCTGGTATCTTTATAGTCCTGTCGGGTTTCGCCACC
TCTGACTTGAGCGTCGATTTTTGTGATGCTCGTCAGGGGGGCGGAGCCTATGGAAAAACGCCAGCAACGC
GGCCTTTTTACGGTTCCTGGCCTTTTGCTGGCCTTTTGCTCACATGTTCTTTCCTGCGTTATCCCCTGAT
TCTGTGGATAACCGTATTACCGCCTTTGAGTGAGCTGATACCGCTCGCCGCAGCCGAACGACCGAGCGCA
GCGAGTCAGTGAGCGAGGAAGCGGAAGAGCGCCCAATACGCAAACCGCCTCTCCCCGCGCGTTGGCCGAT
TCATTAATGCAGCTGGCACGACAGGTTTCCCGACTGGAAAGCGGGCAGTGAGCGCAACGCAATTAATGTG
AGTTAGCTCACTCATTAGGCACCCCAGGCTTTACACTTTATGCTTCCGGCTCGTATGTTGTGTGGAATTG
TGAGCGGATAACAATTTCACACAGGAAACAGCTATGACCATGATTACGCCAAGCGCGCAATTAACCCTCA
CTAAAGGGAACAAAAGCTGGAGCTGCAAGCTTAATGTAGTCTTATGCAATACTCTTGTAGTCTTGCAACA
TGGTAACGATGAGTTAGCAACATGCCTTACAAGGAGAGAAAAAGCACCGTGCATGCCGATTGGTGGAAGT
AAGGTGGTACGATCGTGCCTTATTAGGAAGGCAACAGACGGGTCTGACATGGATTGGACGAACCACTGAA
TTGCCGCATTGCAGAGATATTGTATTTAAGTGCCTAGCTCGATACATAAACGGGTCTCTCTGGTTAGACC
AGATCTGAGCCTGGGAGCTCTCTGGCTAACTAGGGAACCCACTGCTTAAGCCTCAATAAAGCTTGCCTTG
AGTGCTTCAAGTAGTGTGTGCCCGTCTGTTGTGTGACTCTGGTAACTAGAGATCCCTCAGACCCTTTTAG
TCAGTGTGGAAAATCTCTAGCAGTGGCGCCCGAACAGGGACTTGAAAGCGAAAGGGAAACCAGAGGAGCT
CTCTCGACGCAGGACTCGGCTTGCTGAAGCGCGCACGGCAAGAGGCGAGGGGCGGCGACTGGTGAGTACG
CCAAAAATTTTGACTAGCGGAGGCTAGAAGGAGAGAGATGGGTGCGAGAGCGTCAGTATTAAGCGGGGGA
GAATTAGATCGCGATGGGAAAAAATTCGGTTAAGGCCAGGGGGAAAGAAAAAATATAAATTAAAACATAT
AGTATGGGCAAGCAGGGAGCTAGAACGATTCGCAGTTAATCCTGGCCTGTTAGAAACATCAGAAGGCTGT
AGACAAATACTGGGACAGCTACAACCATCCCTTCAGACAGGATCAGAAGAACTTAGATCATTATATAATA
CAGTAGCAACCCTCTATTGTGTGCATCAAAGGATAGAGATAAAAGACACCAAGGAAGCTTTAGACAAGAT
AGAGGAAGAGCAAAACAAAAGTAAGACCACCGCACAGCAAGCGGCCGCTGATCTTCAGACCTGGAGGAGG
AGATATGAGGGACAATTGGAGAAGTGAATTATATAAATATAAAGTAGTAAAAATTGAACCATTAGGAGTA
GCACCCACCAAGGCAAAGAGAAGAGTGGTGCAGAGAGAAAAAAGAGCAGTGGGAATAGGAGCTTTGTTCC
TTGGGTTCTTGGGAGCAGCAGGAAGCACTATGGGCGCAGCGTCAATGACGCTGACGGTACAGGCCAGACA
ATTATTGTCTGGTATAGTGCAGCAGCAGAACAATTTGCTGAGGGCTATTGAGGCGCAACAGCATCTGTTG
CAACTCACAGTCTGGGGCATCAAGCAGCTCCAGGCAAGAATCCTGGCTGTGGAAAGATACCTAAAGGATC
AACAGCTCCTGGGGATTTGGGGTTGCTCTGGAAAACTCATTTGCACCACTGCTGTGCCTTGGAATGCTAG
TTGGAGTAATAAATCTCTGGAACAGATTTGGAATCACACGACCTGGATGGAGTGGGACAGAGAAATTAAC
AATTACACAAGCTTAATACACTCCTTAATTGAAGAATCGCAAAACCAGCAAGAAAAGAATGAACAAGAAT
TATTGGAATTAGATAAATGGGCAAGTTTGTGGAATTGGTTTAACATAACAAATTGGCTGTGGTATATAAA
ATTATTCATAATGATAGTAGGAGGCTTGGTAGGTTTAAGAATAGTTTTTGCTGTACTTTCTATAGTGAAT
AGAGTTAGGCAGGGATATTCACCATTATCGTTTCAGACCCACCTCCCAACCCCGAGGGGACCCAGAGAGG
GCCTATTTCCCATGATTCCTTCATATTTGCATATACGATACAAGGCTGTTAGAGAGATAATTAGAATTAA
TTTGACTGTAAACACAAAGATATTAGTACAAAATACGTGACGTAGAAAGTAATAATTTCTTGGGTAGTTT
GCAGTTTTAAAATTATGTTTTAAAATGGACTATCATATGCTTACCGTAACTTGAAAGTATTTCGATTTCT
TGGCTTTATATATCTTGTGGAAAGGACGAAACACCGGAGCCTCATTTACTGAACAGGTTTTAGAGCTAGA
AATAGCAAGTTAAAATAAGGCTAGTCCGTTATCAACTTGAAAAAGTGGCACCGAGTCGGTGCTTTTTTAA
GCTTGGCGTAACTAGATCTTGAGACAAATGGCAGTATTCATCCACAATTTTAAAAGAAAAGGGGGGATTG
GGGGGTACAGTGCAGGGGAAAGAATAGTAGACATAATAGCAACAGACATACAAACTAAAGAATTACAAAA
ACAAATTACAAAAATTCAAAATTTTCGGGTTTATTACAGGGACAGCAGAGATCCACTTTGGCGCCGGCTC
GAGGGGG
Features (pLannotate 1.2.2; 29 found; start..end, strand, type, name):
     14..80      +  CDS            small t antigen (fragment): SV40 (simian virus 40) small t antigen
    106..317     +  promoter       EF-1α core promoter: core promoter for human elongation factor EF-1α
    318..1256    +  intron         EF-1α intron A: intron upstream of the start codon of human EF-1α
   1278..1877    +  CDS            PuroR (fragment): puromycin N-acetyltransferase; pac from Streptomyces; confers resistance to puromycin
   1893..2481    +  misc_feature   WPRE: woodchuck hepatitis virus posttranscriptional regulatory element
   2532..2551    +  misc_feature   cPPT/CTS (fragment): central polypurine tract and central termination sequence of HIV-1
   2553..2786    +  LTR            3' LTR (ΔU3): self-inactivating 3' long terminal repeat (LTR) from HIV-1
   2864..2985    +  polyA_signal   SV40 poly(A) signal: SV40 polyadenylation signal
   3025..3160    +  rep_origin     SV40 ori: SV40 origin of replication
   3181..3199    -  promoter       T7 promoter: promoter for bacteriophage T7 RNA polymerase
   3207..3362    +  CDS            lacZα (fragment): LacZα fragment of β-galactosidase; lacZ fragment
   3367..3795    +  rep_origin     f1 ori (sequence partly withheld): f1 bacteriophage origin of replication; arrow indicates direction of (+) strand synthesis
   3848..3952    +  promoter       AmpR promoter: bla
   3953..4813    +  CDS            AmpR: β-lactamase; bla; confers resistance to ampicillin, carbenicillin, and related antibiotics
   4984..5572    +  rep_origin     ori: high-copy-number ColE1/pMB1/pBR322/pUC origin of replication
   5755..5847    +  CDS            lacI (fragment): lac repressor; lacI; The lac repressor binds to the lac operator to inhibit transcription in E. coli. This inhibition can be relieved by adding lactose or isopropyl-β-D-thiogalactopyranoside (IPTG).
   5860..5881    +  protein_bind   CAP binding site: CAP binding activates transcription in the presence of cAMP. E. coli catabolite activator protein
   5896..5926    +  promoter       lac promoter: promoter for the E. coli lac operon
   5934..5950    +  protein_bind   lac operator: The lac repressor binds to the lac operator to inhibit transcription in E. coli. This inhibition can be relieved by adding lactose or isopropyl-β-D-thiogalactopyranoside (IPTG). lac repressor encoded by lacI
   5995..6013    +  promoter       T3 promoter: promoter for bacteriophage T3 RNA polymerase
   6041..6267    +  promoter       RSV promoter: Rous sarcoma virus enhancer/promoter
   6268..6448    +  LTR            5' LTR (truncated): truncated 5' long terminal repeat (LTR) from HIV-1
   6495..6620    +  misc_feature   HIV-1 Ψ: packaging signal of human immunodeficiency virus type 1
   6604..6967    +  CDS            HIV-1 gag (fragment): gag protein from human immunodeficiency virus 1; gag
   7113..7346    +  misc_feature   RRE: The Rev response element (RRE) of HIV-1 allows for Rev-dependent mRNA export from the nucleus to the cytoplasm.
   7723..7749    +  CDS            Rev (fragment): human immunodeficiency virus 1 (HIV-1) Rev protein; rev; enhances nuclear export of unspliced and incompletely spliced viral mRNAs
   7753..7993    +  promoter       U6 promoter: RNA polymerase III promoter for human U6 snRNA
   8023..8098    +  misc_RNA       gRNA scaffold: guide RNA scaffold for the Streptococcus pyogenes CRISPR/Cas9 system
   8154..8271    +  misc_feature   cPPT/CTS: central polypurine tract and central termination sequence of HIV-1
