[The description below was written by a language model from this plasmid's Addgene catalogue record and pLannotate feature annotations shown in this document.]
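Description:
TLK2 gRNA (BRDN0001147069) is a third-generation lentiviral CRISPR guide plasmid built on the lentiGuide-Puro backbone, carrying a single guide RNA directed against human TLK2 (tousled-like kinase 2). The 8.3 kb plasmid is maintained in E. coli through a high-copy ColE1/pUC-type origin and an ampicillin resistance gene (β-lactamase). An f1 origin, an SV40 origin and remnants of lac and T7/T3 cloning elements sit in the bacterial portion of the backbone.

The lentiviral transfer cassette begins with an RSV promoter fused to a truncated HIV-1 5' LTR, which makes genomic RNA production Tat-independent. This is followed by the Ψ packaging signal with a partial gag sequence and the Rev response element for nuclear export of the unspliced viral RNA. The human U6 RNA polymerase III promoter then drives the TLK2-specific spacer joined to the Streptococcus pyogenes Cas9 guide scaffold. Next comes a cPPT/CTS element that aids nuclear import of the viral genome. An EF-1α promoter with its first intron expresses puromycin N-acetyltransferase for selection of transduced mammalian cells, and a WPRE enhances transcript expression. A self-inactivating ΔU3 3' LTR and an SV40 polyadenylation signal close the unit.

The plasmid does not encode Cas9, so it is meant to be used with a separate Cas9 lentivector or in cells already expressing Cas9. The guide was designed against several TLK2 reference transcripts and belongs to a human kinome gRNA collection. It suits targeted TLK2 knockout studies with stable, puromycin-selected guide delivery.
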