Addgene plasmid #75616: TLK2 gRNA (BRDN0001147069)
Purpose: 3rd generation lentiviral gRNA plasmid targeting human TLK2
Depositing lab: John Doench & David Root. Depositing organization: Broad Institute. Publication: Optimized sgRNA design to maximize activity and minimize off-target effects of CRISPR-Cas9. Doench JG, Fusi N, Sullender M, Hegde M, Vaimberg EW, Donovan KF, Smith I, Tothova Z, Wilen C, Orchard R, Virgin HW, Listgarten J, Root DE. Nat Biotechnol. 2016 Jan 18. doi: 10.1038/nbt.3437. PubMed 26780180.
Backbone
  Vector backbone: lentiGuide-Puro
  Backbone manufacturer: Zhang Lab (Addgene plasmid # 52963)
  Vector type: Mammalian Expression, Lentiviral, CRISPR
  Selectable markers: Puromycin
Growth in bacteria
  Bacterial resistance: Ampicillin, 100 μg/mL
  Growth temperature: 37°C
  Growth strain: DH5alpha
  Copy number: High Copy
Gene/Insert
  Gene/Insert name: TLK2 (alt names: TLK2; NM_001284333.1)
  gRNA/shRNA sequence: GAGCCTCATTTACTGAACAG
  Species: H. sapiens (human)
  Entrez Gene: TLK2 (a.k.a. HsHPK, MRD57, PKU-ALPHA)
  Promoter: hU6
  Cloning method: Unknown
  Sequencing primers: 5′ U6-F; 3′ pS2-R
Terms and licenses: Academic/Nonprofit Terms; Industry Terms: Not Available to Industry
Depositor comments: The gRNA was designed to target the following Genbank reference sequence(s): NM_001284333.1,NM_001284363.1,NM_006852.3. Note that this plasmid does NOT contain Cas9. It should be used in conjunction with lentiCas9-Blast (Addgene #52962) or otherwise with cell lines already expressing Cas9. Browse the full kinome gRNA library at http://www.addgene.org/pooled-library/broadgpp-human-kinome/ or visit http://www.broadinstitute.org/rnai/public/ for detailed protocols and information.
How to cite: TLK2 gRNA (BRDN0001147069) was a gift from John Doench & David Root (Addgene plasmid # 75616 ; http://n2t.net/addgene:75616 ; RRID:Addgene_75616)
