>Addgene plasmid #75616 | TLK2 gRNA (BRDN0001147069) | depositor partial sequence | sequence record 143076 | Target Sequence
GAGCCTCATTTACTGAACAG
