>Addgene plasmid #75616 | TLK2 gRNA (BRDN0001147069) | addgene partial sequence | sequence record 184227 | hU6-F
AGAAAGTAATAATTTCTTGGGTAGTTTGCAGTTTTAAAATTATGTTTTAAAATGGACTATCATATGCTTA
CCGTAACTTGAAAGTATTTCGATTTCTTGGCTTTATATATCTTGTGGAAAGGACGAAACACCGGAGCCTC
ATTTACTGAACAGGTTTTAGAGCTAGAAATAGCAAGTTAAAATAAGGCTAGTCCGTTATCAACTTGAAAA
AGTGGCACCGAGTCGGTGCTTTTTTAAGCTTGGCGTAACTAGATCTTGAGACAAATGGCAGTATTCATCC
ACAATTTTAAAAGAAAAGGGGGGATTGGGGGGTACAGTGCAGGGGAAAGAATAGTAGACATAATAGCAAC
AGACATACAAACTAAAGAATTACAAAAACAAATTACAAAAATTCAAAATTTTCGGGTTTATTACAGGGAC
AGCAGAGATCCACTTTGGCGCCGGCTCGAGGGGGCCCGGGTGCAAAGATGGATAAAGTTTTAAACAGAGA
GGAATCTTTGCAGCTAATGGACCTTCTAGGTCTTGAAAGGAGTGGGAATTGGCTCCGGTGCCCGTCAGTG
GGCAGAGCGC
